>Addgene plasmid #24951 | shRNA-DNMT1i(3'UTR) | addgene partial sequence | sequence record 30890 | 24951 with H1
AGTAGTCTTNGATTGGGAATCTTATAAGTTCTGTATGAGACCACAGATCCCCGTATGAGTGGAAATTAAG
ATTCAAGAGATCTTAATTTCCACTCATACTTTTTAAGCTTATCGATACCGTCGACCTCGAGAGATCGATC
TAATTCCGGCGCCTAGAGAAGGAGTGAGGGCTGGATAAAGGGAGGATCGAGGCGGGGTCGAACGAGGAGG
TTCAAGGGGGAGAGACGGGGCGGATGGAGGAAGAGGAGGCGGAGGCTTAGGGTGTACAAAGGGCTTGACC
CAGGGAGGGGGGTCAAAAGCCAAGGCTTCCCAGGTCACGATGTAGGGGACCTGGTCTGGGTGTCCATGCG
GGCCAGGTGAAAAGACCTTGATCTTAACCTGGGTGATGAGGTCTCGGTTAAAGGTGCCGTCTCGCGGCCA
TCCGACGTTAAAGGTTGGCCATTCTGCAGAGCAGAAGGTAACCCAACGTCTCTTCTTGACATCTACCGAC
TGGTTGTGAGCGATCCGCTCGACATCTTTCCAGTGACCTAAGGTCAAACTTAAGGGAGTGGTAACAGTCT
GGCCCTAATTTTCAGACAAATACAGAAACACAGTCAGACAGAGACAACACAGAACGATGCTGCAGCGCTG
CAGCAGACAAGACGCGCGGCTTCGGTTCCAAACCGAAAGCAAAAATTCAGACGGAGGCGGGAACTGTTTT
AGGTTCTCGTCTCCTACCAGAACCACATATCCTGACGGGGTCGGATTCCACATCGACTCCCTTCCTCAGG
TCGGGCCACAAAAACGGCCCCCAAAGTCCCTGGGACGTCTCCCAGGGTTGCGGCCGGGTGTTCAGAACTC
GTCAGTTCCACCACGGGTCCGCCAGATACAGAGCTAGTTAGCTAACTAGTACAGA
