[The description below was written by a language model from this plasmid's Addgene catalogue record.]
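Description:
shRNA-DNMT1i(3'UTR) is a retroviral RNA interference plasmid built on the pSuper Retro backbone (about 6.3 kb without insert), designed to knock down human DNMT1, the maintenance DNA methyltransferase. The insert is a short hairpin RNA cassette, cloned by restriction enzyme methods, whose target site lies in the 3′ untranslated region of the DNMT1 transcript. The record does not explicitly name the promoter. However, one of the listed sequencing primers is an H1 primer, which fits the usual pSuper design in which the RNA polymerase III H1 promoter transcribes the hairpin, and the cell's RNAi machinery then processes it into an siRNA. No feature table accompanies the entry, so the exact arrangement of LTRs, packaging signal and marker cassette cannot be confirmed from the record.

The plasmid is propagated in E. coli under ampicillin selection; its copy number is listed as unknown. As a retroviral vector, it is meant to be packaged into viral particles and delivered to mammalian cells by transduction. The shRNA cassette then integrates stably, and transduced cells can be selected with puromycin. Because the hairpin targets the 3′UTR rather than the coding region, endogenous DNMT1 can be depleted while an exogenous DNMT1 cDNA lacking the native 3′UTR would in principle escape silencing, which is useful for rescue and specificity controls. The associated publication studied DNMT1's role in maintaining progenitor function in self-renewing somatic tissue, which indicates use in loss-of-function experiments in human cells.
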