Addgene plasmid #24951: shRNA-DNMT1i(3'UTR)
Depositing lab: Paul Khavari. Depositing organization: Stanford University. Publication: DNMT1 maintains progenitor function in self-renewing somatic tissue. Sen GL, Reuter JA, Webster DE, Zhu L, Khavari PA. Nature. 2010 Jan 28. 463(7280):563-7. 10.1038/nature08683 PubMed 20081831.
Backbone
  Vector backbone: pSuper Retro
  Backbone manufacturer: OligoEngine
  Backbone size w/o insert (bp): 6349
  Vector type: Mammalian Expression, Retroviral, RNAi
  Selectable markers: Puromycin
Growth in bacteria
  Bacterial resistance: Ampicillin, 100 μg/mL
  Growth temperature: 37°C
  Growth strain: DH5alpha
  Copy number: Unknown
Gene/Insert
  Gene/Insert name: shRNA DNMT1i targeting the 3′UTR
  Species: H. sapiens (human)
  Cloning method: Restriction Enzyme
  Sequencing primers: 5′ pLXSN-5; 3′ H1
Terms and licenses: Academic/Nonprofit Terms; Industry Terms: Not Available to Industry
Depositor comments: DNMT1i shRNA oligo seq is - GTATGAGTGGAAATTAAGA
How to cite: shRNA-DNMT1i(3'UTR) was a gift from Paul Khavari (Addgene plasmid # 24951 ; http://n2t.net/addgene:24951 ; RRID:Addgene_24951)
